Addgene plasmid #174809: pET28_6xHis-PARP1-HD
Purpose: Bacterial expression of isolated PARP1 HD subdomain
Depositing lab: Joan Conaway. Depositing organization: Stowers Institute for Medical Research. Publication: Multiple roles for PARP1 in ALC1-dependent nucleosome remodeling. Ooi SK, Sato S, Tomomori-Sato C, Zhang Y, Wen Z, Banks CAS, Washburn MP, Unruh JR, Florens L, Conaway RC, Conaway JW. Proc Natl Acad Sci U S A. 2021 Sep 7;118(36). pii: 2107277118. doi: 10.1073/pnas.2107277118. PubMed 34465625.
Backbone
  Vector backbone: pET28
  Vector type: Bacterial Expression
Growth in bacteria
  Bacterial resistance: Kanamycin, 50 μg/mL
  Growth temperature: 37°C
  Growth strain: DH5alpha
  Copy number: Low Copy
Gene/Insert
  Gene/Insert name: PARP1-HD
  Species: H. sapiens (human)
  Mutation: V762A
  Entrez Gene: PARP1 (a.k.a. ADPRT, ADPRT 1, ADPRT1, ARTD1, PARP, PARP-1, PARS, PPOL, Poly-PARP, pADPRT-1)
  Tag / fusion protein: 6xHis (N terminal on backbone)
  Cloning method: Gibson Cloning
Terms and licenses: Academic/Nonprofit Terms; Industry Terms: Not Available to Industry
Depositor comments: Protein residues 661-784
How to cite: pET28_6xHis-PARP1-HD was a gift from Joan Conaway (Addgene plasmid # 174809 ; http://n2t.net/addgene:174809 ; RRID:Addgene_174809)
