[The description below was written by a language model from this plasmid's Addgene catalogue record and pLannotate feature annotations shown in this document.]
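Description:
pET28_6xHis-PARP1-HD is a bacterial expression plasmid built on the pET28 backbone for producing the isolated helical (HD) subdomain of human PARP1 in E. coli. The insert, introduced by Gibson cloning, encodes PARP1 residues 661–784 and carries a V762A substitution. In the annotated 5,667-nt sequence it appears as a 372-bp PARP1 fragment, which matches a 124-residue segment. Transcription is driven by a T7 promoter followed directly by a lac operator, with the T7 gene 10 ribosome binding site upstream and a T7 terminator downstream. A lacI gene with its own promoter on the plasmid supplies the repressor. Expression therefore requires a host that provides T7 RNA polymerase and is induced with IPTG.

The protein is fused at its N terminus to a backbone-encoded 6xHis tag followed by a thrombin cleavage site, which allows metal-affinity purification and optional tag removal. The short "capTEV" fragment called by the annotation software lies where this His tag is expected and probably reflects it. The software also finds a His-tag fragment just downstream of the insert, the position of the optional C-terminal tag in pET28. The record lists only the N-terminal tag and does not say whether the downstream one is translated. The brief "SET1" hit and the tetracycline-resistance fragments look like backbone remnants rather than functional parts.

Selection is by kanamycin resistance (aph(3')-Ia). Replication uses a pBR322-type origin with the bom region and rop, consistent with the low copy number recorded. An f1 origin is also present. The purified HD subdomain suits biochemical studies of PARP1, and the associated work concerns PARP1's roles in ALC1-dependent nucleosome remodeling.
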