Features (pLannotate 1.2.2; 21 found; start..end, strand, type, name):
      1..19      +  promoter       T7 promoter: promoter for bacteriophage T7 RNA polymerase
     20..44      +  protein_bind   lac operator: The lac repressor binds to the lac operator to inhibit transcription in E. coli. This inhibition can be relieved by adding lactose or isopropyl-β-D-thiogalactopyranoside (IPTG). lac repressor encoded by lacI
     59..81      +  RBS            RBS: efficient ribosome binding site from bacteriophage T7 gene 10 (Olins and Rangwala, 1989)
    100..116     +  CDS            capTEV™ (fragment): composite tag for in vivo biotinylation, TEV protease cleavage, and 6xHis tagging
    127..144     +  CDS            thrombin site: thrombin recognition and cleavage site
    151..522     +  CDS            PARP1 (fragment): PARP1_HUMAN - Also known as ADPRT From Homo sapiens (Human).
    532..549     +  CDS            9xHis (fragment): 9xHis affinity tag
    559..608     +  CDS            SET1 (fragment): solubility-enhancement tag derived from T7 phage gene 10B
    616..663     +  terminator     T7 terminator: transcription terminator for bacteriophage T7 RNA polymerase
    700..1128    +  rep_origin     f1 ori (sequence partly withheld): f1 bacteriophage origin of replication; arrow indicates direction of (+) strand synthesis
   1181..1238    +  promoter       AmpR promoter (fragment): bla
   1247..2062    -  CDS            KanR: aminoglycoside phosphotransferase; aph(3')-Ia; confers resistance to kanamycin in bacteria or G418 (Geneticin®) in eukaryotes
   2184..2772    +  rep_origin     ori: high-copy-number ColE1/pMB1/pBR322/pUC origin of replication
   2958..3097    -  misc_feature   bom: basis of mobility region from pBR322
   3199..3390    -  CDS            rop: Rop protein, which maintains plasmids at low copy number; rop
   3407..3787    +  CDS            YPB1_ECOLX: Protein predicted: Swiss-Prot protein existence level 4. From Escherichia coli.
   3859..4150    -  CDS            TcR (fragment): tetracycline efflux protein; tet; confers resistance to tetracycline
   4165..4186    -  protein_bind   CAP binding site: CAP binding activates transcription in the presence of cAMP. E. coli catabolite activator protein
   4199..5281    -  CDS            lacI: lac repressor; lacI; The lac repressor binds to the lac operator to inhibit transcription in E. coli. This inhibition can be relieved by adding lactose or isopropyl-β-D-thiogalactopyranoside (IPTG).
   5282..5359    -  promoter       lacI promoter: lacI
   5367..5646    -  CDS            TcR (fragment): tetracycline efflux protein; tet; confers resistance to tetracycline
>Addgene plasmid #174809 | pET28_6xHis-PARP1-HD | addgene full sequence | sequence record 343406 | Addgene NGS Result
TAATACGACTCACTATAGGGGAATTGTGAGCGGATAACAATTCCCCTCTAGAAATAATTTTGTTTAACTT
TAAGAAGGAGATATACCATGGGCAGCAGCCATCATCATCATCATCACAGCAGCGGCCTGGTGCCGCGCGG
CAGCCATATGACCAAGTCCAAGCTCCCCAAGCCAGTTCAGGACCTCATCAAGATGATCTTTGATGTGGAA
AGTATGAAGAAAGCCATGGTGGAGTATGAGATCGACCTTCAGAAGATGCCCTTGGGGAAGCTGAGCAAAA
GGCAGATCCAGGCCGCATACTCCATCCTCAGTGAGGTCCAGCAGGCGGTGTCTCAGGGCAGCAGCGACTC
TCAGATCCTGGATCTCTCAAATCGCTTTTACACCCTGATCCCCCACGACTTTGGGATGAAGAAGCCTCCG
CTCCTGAACAATGCAGACAGTGTGCAGGCCAAGGCGGAAATGCTTGACAACCTGCTGGACATCGAGGTGG
CCTACAGTCTGCTCAGGGGAGGGTCTGATGATTAACTCGAGCACCACCACCACCACCACTGAGATCCGGC
TGCTAACAAAGCCCGAAAGGAAGCTGAGTTGGCTGCTGCCACCGCTGAGCAATAACTAGCATAACCCCTT
GGGGCCTCTAAACGGGTCTTGAGGGGTTTTTTGCTGAAAGGAGGAACTATATCCGGATTGGCGAATGGG
[124 nt withheld, positions 700-823]
C
[91 nt withheld, positions 825-915]
A
[49 nt withheld, positions 917-965]
CCTTTGACGTTGGAGTCCACGTTCTTT
[37 nt withheld, positions 993-1029]
ACCCTATCTCGGTCTATTCTTTTGATTTATAAGGGATTTTGCCGATTTCGGCCTATTGGTTAAAAAATGA
GCTGATTTAACAAAAATTTAACGCGAATTTTAACAAAATATTAACGCTTACAATTTAGGTGGCACTTTTC
GGGGAAATGTGCGCGGAACCCCTATTTGTTTATTTTTCTAAATACATTCAAATATGTATCCGCTCATGAA
TTAATTCTTAGAAAAACTCATCGAGCATCAAATGAAACTGCAATTTATTCATATCAGGATTATCAATACC
ATATTTTTGAAAAAGCCGTTTCTGTAATGAAGGAGAAAACTCACCGAGGCAGTTCCATAGGATGGCAAGA
TCCTGGTATCGGTCTGCGATTCCGACTCGTCCAACATCAATACAACCTATTAATTTCCCCTCGTCAAAAA
TAAGGTTATCAAGTGAGAAATCACCATGAGTGACGACTGAATCCGGTGAGAATGGCAAAAGTTTATGCAT
TTCTTTCCAGACTTGTTCAACAGGCCAGCCATTACGCTCGTCATCAAAATCACTCGCATCAACCAAACCG
TTATTCATTCGTGATTGCGCCTGAGCGAGACGAAATACGCGATCGCTGTTAAAAGGACAATTACAAACAG
GAATCGAATGCAACCGGCGCAGGAACACTGCCAGCGCATCAACAATATTTTCACCTGAATCAGGATATTC
TTCTAATACCTGGAATGCTGTTTTCCCGGGGATCGCAGTGGTGAGTAACCATGCATCATCAGGAGTACGG
ATAAAATGCTTGATGGTCGGAAGAGGCATAAATTCCGTCAGCCAGTTTAGTCTGACCATCTCATCTGTAA
CATCATTGGCAACGCTACCTTTGCCATGTTTCAGAAACAACTCTGGCGCATCGGGCTTCCCATACAATCG
ATAGATTGTCGCACCTGATTGCCCGACATTATCGCGAGCCCATTTATACCCATATAAATCAGCATCCATG
TTGGAATTTAATCGCGGCCTAGAGCAAGACGTTTCCCGTTGAATATGGCTCATAACACCCCTTGTATTAC
TGTTTATGTAAGCAGACAGTTTTATTGTTCATGACCAAAATCCCTTAACGTGAGTTTTCGTTCCACTGAG
CGTCAGACCCCGTAGAAAAGATCAAAGGATCTTCTTGAGATCCTTTTTTTCTGCGCGTAATCTGCTGCTT
GCAAACAAAAAAACCACCGCTACCAGCGGTGGTTTGTTTGCCGGATCAAGAGCTACCAACTCTTTTTCCG
AAGGTAACTGGCTTCAGCAGAGCGCAGATACCAAATACTGTCCTTCTAGTGTAGCCGTAGTTAGGCCACC
ACTTCAAGAACTCTGTAGCACCGCCTACATACCTCGCTCTGCTAATCCTGTTACCAGTGGCTGCTGCCAG
TGGCGATAAGTCGTGTCTTACCGGGTTGGACTCAAGACGATAGTTACCGGATAAGGCGCAGCGGTCGGGC
TGAACGGGGGGTTCGTGCACACAGCCCAGCTTGGAGCGAACGACCTACACCGAACTGAGATACCTACAGC
GTGAGCTATGAGAAAGCGCCACGCTTCCCGAAGGGAGAAAGGCGGACAGGTATCCGGTAAGCGGCAGGGT
CGGAACAGGAGAGCGCACGAGGGAGCTTCCAGGGGGAAACGCCTGGTATCTTTATAGTCCTGTCGGGTTT
CGCCACCTCTGACTTGAGCGTCGATTTTTGTGATGCTCGTCAGGGGGGCGGAGCCTATGGAAAAACGCCA
GCAACGCGGCCTTTTTACGGTTCCTGGCCTTTTGCTGGCCTTTTGCTCACATGTTCTTTCCTGCGTTATC
CCCTGATTCTGTGGATAACCGTATTACCGCCTTTGAGTGAGCTGATACCGCTCGCCGCAGCCGAACGACC
GAGCGCAGCGAGTCAGTGAGCGAGGAAGCGGAAGAGCGCCTGATGCGGTATTTTCTCCTTACGCATCTGT
GCGGTATTTCACACCGCAATGGTGCACTCTCAGTACAATCTGCTCTGATGCCGCATAGTTAAGCCAGTAT
ACACTCCGCTATCGCTACGTGACTGGGTCATGGCTGCGCCCCGACACCCGCCAACACCCGCTGACGCGCC
CTGACGGGCTTGTCTGCTCCCGGCATCCGCTTACAGACAAGCTGTGACCGTCTCCGGGAGCTGCATGTGT
CAGAGGTTTTCACCGTCATCACCGAAACGCGCGAGGCAGCTGCGGTAAAGCTCATCAGCGTGGTCGTGAA
GCGATTCACAGATGTCTGCCTGTTCATCCGCGTCCAGCTCGTTGAGTTTCTCCAGAAGCGTTAATGTCTG
GCTTCTGATAAAGCGGGCCATGTTAAGGGCGGTTTTTTCCTGTTTGGTCACTGATGCCTCCGTGTAAGGG
GGATTTCTGTTCATGGGGGTAATGATACCGATGAAACGAGAGAGGATGCTCACGATACGGGTTACTGATG
ATGAACATGCCCGGTTACTGGAACGTTGTGAGGGTAAACAACTGGCGGTATGGATGCGGCGGGACCAGAG
AAAAATCACTCAGGGTCAATGCCAGCGCTTCGTTAATACAGATGTAGGTGTTCCACAGGGTAGCCAGCAG
CATCCTGCGATGCAGATCCGGAACATAATGGTGCAGGGCGCTGACTTCCGCGTTTCCAGACTTTACGAAA
CACGGAAACCGAAGACCATTCATGTTGTTGCTCAGGTCGCAGACGTTTTGCAGCAGCAGTCGCTTCACGT
TCGCTCGCGTATCGGTGATTCATTCTGCTAACCAGTAAGGCAACCCCGCCAGCCTAGCCGGGTCCTCAAC
GACAGGAGCACGATCATGCGCACCCGTGGGGCCGCCATGCCGGCGATAATGGCCTGCTTCTCGCCGAAAC
GTTTGGTGGCGGGACCAGTGACGAAGGCTTGAGCGAGGGCGTGCAAGATTCCGAATACCGCAAGCGACAG
GCCGATCATCGTCGCGCTCCAGCGAAAGCGGTCCTCGCCGAAAATGACCCAGAGCGCTGCCGGCACCTGT
CCTACGAGTTGCATGATAAAGAAGACAGTCATAAGTGCGGCGACGATAGTCATGCCCCGCGCCCACCGGA
AGGAGCTGACTGGGTTGAAGGCTCTCAAGGGCATCGGTCGAGATCCCGGTGCCTAATGAGTGAGCTAACT
TACATTAATTGCGTTGCGCTCACTGCCCGCTTTCCAGTCGGGAAACCTGTCGTGCCAGCTGCATTAATGA
ATCGGCCAACGCGCGGGGAGAGGCGGTTTGCGTATTGGGCGCCAGGGTGGTTTTTCTTTTCACCAGTGAG
ACGGGCAACAGCTGATTGCCCTTCACCGCCTGGCCCTGAGAGAGTTGCAGCAAGCGGTCCACGCTGGTTT
GCCCCAGCAGGCGAAAATCCTGTTTGATGGTGGTTAACGGCGGGATATAACATGAGCTGTCTTCGGTATC
GTCGTATCCCACTACCGAGATATCCGCACCAACGCGCAGCCCGGACTCGGTAATGGCGCGCATTGCGCCC
AGCGCCATCTGATCGTTGGCAACCAGCATCGCAGTGGGAACGATGCCCTCATTCAGCATTTGCATGGTTT
GTTGAAAACCGGACATGGCACTCCAGTCGCCTTCCCGTTCCGCTATCGGCTGAATTTGATTGCGAGTGAG
ATATTTATGCCAGCCAGCCAGACGCAGACGCGCCGAGACAGAACTTAATGGGCCCGCTAACAGCGCGATT
TGCTGGTGACCCAATGCGACCAGATGCTCCACGCCCAGTCGCGTACCGTCTTCATGGGAGAAAATAATAC
TGTTGATGGGTGTCTGGTCAGAGACATCAAGAAATAACGCCGGAACATTAGTGCAGGCAGCTTCCACAGC
AATGGCATCCTGGTCATCCAGCGGATAGTTAATGATCAGCCCACTGACGCGTTGCGCGAGAAGATTGTGC
ACCGCCGCTTTACAGGCTTCGACGCCGCTTCGTTCTACCATCGACACCACCACGCTGGCACCCAGTTGAT
CGGCGCGAGATTTAATCGCCGCGACAATTTGCGACGGCGCGTGCAGGGCCAGACTGGAGGTGGCAACGCC
AATCAGCAACGACTGTTTGCCCGCCAGTTGTTGTGCCACGCGGTTGGGAATGTAATTCAGCTCCGCCATC
GCCGCTTCCACTTTTTCCCGCGTTTTCGCAGAAACGTGGCTGGCCTGGTTCACCACGCGGGAAACGGTCT
GATAAGAGACACCGGCATACTCTGCGACATCGTATAACGTTACTGGTTTCACATTCACCACCCTGAATTG
ACTCTCTTCCGGGCGCTATCATGCCATACCGCGAAAGGTTTTGCGCCATTCGATGGTGTCCGGGATCTCG
ACGCTCTCCCTTATGCGACTCCTGCATTAGGAAGCAGCCCAGTAGTAGGTTGAGGCCGTTGAGCACCGCC
GCCGCAAGGAATGGTGCATGCAAGGAGATGGCGCCCAACAGTCCCCCGGCCACGGGGCCTGCCACCATAC
CCACGCCGAAACAAGCGCTCATGAGCCCGAAGTGGCGAGCCCGATCTTCCCCATCGGTGATGTCGGCGAT
ATAGGCGCCAGCAACCGCACCTGTGGCGCCGGTGATGCCGGCCACGATGCGTCCGGCGTAGAGGATCGAG
ATCTCGATCCCGCGAAAT
